>Addgene plasmid #174921 | pMSR:MSMEG_0832:Dendra | addgene full sequence | sequence record 345463 | Addgene NGS Result
CGCCAAGATCGGTCGGCCGGAACTCCGCATCCACGACCTCCGCGCTGTCGGCGCTACGTTCGCCGCTCAG
GCAGGTGCGACGACCAAGGAGCTGATGGCCCGTCTCGGTCACACGACTCCTAGGATGGCGATGAAGTACC
AGATGGCGTCTGAGGCCCGCGACGAGGCTATCGCTGAGGCGATGTCCAAGCTGGCCAAGACCTCCTGAAA
CGCAAAAAGCCCCCCTCCCAAGGACACTGAGTCCTAAAGAGGGGGGTTTCTTGTCAGTACGCGAAGAACC
ACGCCTGGCCGCGAGCGCCAGCACCGCCGCTCTGTGCGGAGACCTGGGCACCAGCCCCGCCGCCGCCAGG
AGCATTGCCGTTCCCGCCAGAAATCTAGACGGTGACCACAACGCGCCCGCTTTGATCGGGGACGTCGAAA
TATTGGATCGTCGGCACCGTCACGGCCGTGGGAGGCGGCACGATCCGCGACGTGATGATCGGCCGCATCC
CCACGGTGCTGCGCAGTGAGCTCTACGCCATCCCGGCGTTGATCTGTGCGTTCGCACGCACAGGCCCGGT
GTGAGAAGGGTCTCTGACGAGCGGGAGAACTCCCTATCAGTGATAGAGTTTGTCCTCCCTATCAGTGATA
GATAGGCTTAAGGAGTAATACGACTCACTATAGGGAGAAGGAGGCCATTATGGCCGTCGTCCCGATCCGC
ATTGTCGGAGACCCAGTACTGCACACGCCGACCGAACCGGTCCCCGTCGGTCCCGACGGTTCACTACCCG
ATGATCTGCCCGCGCTCATCCAGGACATGTTCGACACGATGGACGCCGCGAACGGGGTGGGCTTGGCGGC
GAACCAGATCGGCGTCGCCAAGCGGTTGTTCGTGTACGACTGCGCCCCCACCCGCGGGCAGACCACACGC
CGCCGCGGCGTCGTGATCAACCCGGTTCTGGAGACCTCCGAGGTACCGGAGACCATGCCGGATCCCGACG
AGGACGAAGAGGGCTGCCTGTCGGTTCCCGGCGAGAATTTCCCGACCGGGCGCGCCGACTGGGCGCGGGT
CACCGGCCTGGACGCCGACGGGTCACCGATCACACTCGAGGGCGAGGACTTGTTTGCTCGCATGCTGCAG
CACGAGACCGGGCACCTCGACGGATTCCTGTATCTCGACCGCCTCGTCGGCCGGTACGCGCGCGCAGCCA
AGAAGGCCGTCAAACGCAACGGCTGGGGCGTGCCGGGCCTGTCCTGGATGCCCGGTGAGGTGCCCGATCC
GTTCGGGCACAAGCTTGGTGCGGCCGCGGGCAACACGCCTGGCATCAATCTGATCAAGGAGGACATGCGT
GTCAAGGTGCATATGGAGGGCAACGTGAACGGTCACGCCTTCGTGATCGAGGGGGAGGGTAAGGGTAAGC
CTTACGAAGGGACCCAGACCGCCAACCTCACCGTCAAGGAGGGCGCCCCTCTCCCATTCTCGTACGATAT
CCTCACTACCGCGGTGCATTACGGGAACCGCGTGTTCACCAAGTACCCCGAGGATATCCCTGACTACTTC
AAGCAGAGCTTCCCGGAGGGATACTCCTGGGAGCGGACGATGACCTTCGAAGACAAGGGTATCTGTACGA
TCCGCAGCGACATCTCGCTGGAAGGGGACTGTTTCTTCCAGAACGTCCGTTTCAAGGGGACCAACTTTCC
GCCGAACGGCCCGGTCATGCAGAAGAAGACCCTCAAGTGGGAGCCGAGCACGGAGAAGCTGCACGTTCGG
GACGGCCTCCTGGTCGGCAACATCAACATGGCGCTGCTGCTGGAAGGCGGCGGCCACTACCTATGCGACT
TCAAGACCACGTACAAAGCGAAGAAGGTCGTCCAGCTGCCCGACGCGCACTTCGTGGACCACCGCATCGA
AATCCTGGGGAACGATTCGGACTACAACAAGGTCAAGTTGTACGAGCACGCTGTGGCACGCTATAGCCCG
CTCCCGTCGCAGGTCTGGTTCGAAGGCGGCGGCGGGGAGAACCTGTATTTCCAGGACTACAAGGACGACG
ACGACAAGTGATTTAAATAACCCCTTGGGGCCTCTAAACGGGTCTTGAGGGGTTTTTTGTTAACTAGCGT
ACGATCGAATTCCTGCAGCTCACGGTAACTGATGCCGTATTTGCAGTACCAGCGTACGGCCCACAGAATG
ATGTCACGCTGAAAATGCCGGCCTTTGAATGGGTTCATGTGCAGCTCCATCAGCAAAAGGGGATGATAAG
TTTATCACCACCGACTATTTGCAACAGTGCCGTTGATCGTGCTATGATCGACTGATGTCATCAGCGGTGG
AGTGCAATGTCGTGCAATACGAATGGCGAAAAGCCGAGCTCATCGGTCAGCTTCTCAACCTTGGGGTTAC
CCCCGGCGGTGTGCTGCTGGTCCACAGCTCCTTCCGTAGCGTCCGGCCCCTCGAAGATGGGCCACTTGGA
CTGATCGAGGCCCTGCGTGCTACGCTGGGTCCGGGAGGGACGCTCGTCATGCCCTCGTGGTCAGGTCTGG
ACGACGAGCCGTTCGATCCTGCCACGTCGCCCGTTACACCGGACCTTGGAGTTGTCTCTGACACATTCTG
GCGCCTGCCAAATGTAAAGCGCAGCGCCCATCCATTTGCCTTTGCGGCAGCGGGGCCACAGGCAGAGCAG
ATCATCTCTGATCCATTGCCCCTGCCACCTTACTCGCCTGCAAGCCCGGTCGCCCGTGTCCATGAACTCG
ATGGGCAGGTACTTCTCCTCGGCGTGGGACACGATGCCAACACGACGCTGCATCTTGCCGAGTTGATGGC
AAAGGTTCCCTATGGGGTGCCGAGACACTGCACCATTCTTCAGGATGGCAAGTTGGTACGCGTCGATTAT
CTCGAGAATGACCACTGCTGTGAGCGCTTTGCCTTGGCGGACAGGTGGCTCAAGGAGAAGAGCCTTCAGA
AGGAAGGTCCAGTCGGTCATGCCTTTGCTCGGTTGATCCGCTCCCGCGACATTGTGGCGACAGCCCTGGG
TCAACTGGGCCGAGATCCGTTGATCTTCCTGCATCCGCCAGAGGCGGGATGCGAAGAATGCGATGCCGCT
CGCCAGTCGATTGGCTGAGCTCATGAGCGGAGAACGAGATGACGTTGGAGGGGCAAGGTCGCGCTGATTG
CTGGGGCAACACGGGGGATCCACTAGTTCCATGAGCGTCAGACCCCGTAGAAAAGATCAAAGGATCTTCT
TGAGATCCTTTTTTTCTGCGCGTAATCTGCTGCTTGCAAACAAAAAAACCACCGCTACCAGCGGTGGTTT
GTTTGCCGGATCAAGAGCTACCAACTCTTTTTCCGAAGGTAACTGGCTTCAGCAGAGCGCAGATACCAAA
TACTGTCCTTCTAGTGTAGCCGTAGTTAGGCCACCACTTCAAGAACTCTGTAGCACCGCCTACATACCTC
GCTCTGCTAATCCTGTTACCAGTGGCTGCTGCCAGTGGCGATAAGTCGTGTCTTACCGGGTTGGACTCAA
GACGATAGTTACCGGATAAGGCGCAGCGGTCGGGCTGAACGGGGGGTTCGTGCACACAGCCCAGCTTGGA
GCGAACGACCTACACCGAACTGAGATACCTACAGCGTGAGCTATGAGAAAGCGCCACGCTTCCCGAGGGG
AGAAAGGCGGACAGGTATCCGGTAAGCGGCAGGGTCGGAACAGGAGAGCGCACGAGGGAGCTTCCAGGGG
GAAACGCCTGGTATCTTTATAGTCCTGTCGGGTTTCGCCACCTCTGACTTGAGCGTCGATTTTTGTGATG
CTCGTCAGGGGGGCGGAGCCTATGGAAAAACGCCAGCAACGCGGCCTTTTTACGGTTCCTGGCCTTTTGC
TGGCCTTTTGCTCACATGTTCTTTCCTGCGTTATCCCCTGATTCTGTGGATAACCGTATTACCGCCTTTG
AGTGAGCTGATACCGCTCGCCGCAGCCGAACGACCGAGCGCAACGCGTGCGGCCGCGGTACCCGGGGATC
CTCTAGAGTCGACCACCAAGGGCACCATCTCTGCTTGGGCCACCCCGTTGGCCGCAGCCAGCTCGCTGAG
AGCCGTGAACGACAGGGCGAACGCCAGCCCGCCGACGGCGAGGGTTCCGACCGCTGCAACTCCCGGTGCA
ACCTTGTCCCGGTCTATTCTCTTCACTGCACCAGCTCCAATCTGGTGTGAATGCCCCTCGTCTGTTCGCG
CAGGCGGGGGGCTCTATTCGTTTGTCAGCATCGAAAGTAGCCAGATCAGGGATGCGTTGCAACCGCGTAT
GCCCAGGTCAGAAGAGTCGCACAAGAGTTGCAGACCCCTGGAAAGAAAAATGGCCAGAGGGCGAAAACAC
CCTCTGACCAGCGGAGCGGGCGACGGGAATCGAACCCGCGTAGCTAGTTTGGAAGAATGGGTGTCTGCCG
ACCACATATGGGCCGGTCAAGATAGGTTTTTACCCCCTCTCGGCTGCATCCTCTAAGTGGAAAGAAATTG
CAGGTCGTAGAAGCGCGTTGAAGCCTGAGAGTTGCACAGGAGTTGCAACCCGGTAGCCTTGTTCACGACG
AGAGGAGACCTAGTTGGCACGTCGCGGATGGGGATCGCTGAAGACTCAGCGCAGCGGGAGGATCCAAGCC
TCATACGTCAACCCGCAGGACGGTGTGAGGTACTACGCGCTGCAGACCTACGACAACAAGATGGACGCCG
AAGCCTGGCTCGCGGGCGAGAAGCGGCTCATCGAGATGGAGACCTGGACCCCTCCACAGGACCGGGCGAA
GAAGGCAGCCGCCAGCGCCATCACGCTGGAGGAGTACACCCGGAAGTGGCTCGTGGAGCGCGACCTCGCA
GACGGCACCAGGGATCTGTACAGCGGGCACGCGGAGCGCCGCATCTACCCGGTGCTAGGTGAAGTGGCGG
TCACAGAGATGACGCCAGCTCTGGTGCGTGCGTGGTGGGCCGGGATGGGTAGGAAGCACCCGACTGCCCG
CCGGCATGCCTACAACGTCCTCCGGGCGGTGATGAACACAGCGGTCGAGGACAAGCTGATCGCAGAGAAC
CCGTGCCGGATCGAGCAGAAGGCAGCCGATGAGCGCGACGTAGAGGCGCTGACGCCTGAGGAGCTGGACA
TCGTCGCCGCTGAGATCTTCGAGCACTACCGGATCGCGGCATACATCCTGGCGTGGACGAGCCTCCGGTT
CGGAGAGCTGATCGAGCTTCGCCGCAAGGACATCGTGGACGACGGCATGACGATGAAGCTCCGGGTGCGC
CGTGGCGCTTCCCGCGTGGGGAACAAGATCGTCGTTGGCAACGCCAAGACCGTCCGGTCGAAGCGTCCTG
TGACGGTTCCGCCTCACGTCGCGGAGATGATCCGAGCGCACATGAAGGACCGTACGAAGATGAACAAGGG
CCCCGAGGCATTCCTGGTGACCACGACGCAGGGCAACCGGCTGTCGAAGTCCGCGTTCACCAAGTCGCTG
AAGCGTGGCTA
Features (pLannotate 1.2.2; 14 found; start..end, strand, type, name):
    267..371     -  CDS            32 (fragment): VG32_BPML5 - Protein predicted: Swiss-Prot protein existence level 4. From Mycobacterium phage L5 (Mycobacteriophage L5).
    427..531     +  CDS            Y4104_STRCO (fragment): Protein inferred from homology: Swiss-Prot protein existence level 3. From Streptomyces coelicolor (strain ATCC BAA-471 / A3(2) / M145).
    589..608     +  promoter       tight TRE promoter (fragment): Tet-responsive promoter PTight, consisting of seven tet operator sequences followed by the minimal CMV promoter
    615..632     +  promoter       tight TRE promoter (fragment): Tet-responsive promoter PTight, consisting of seven tet operator sequences followed by the minimal CMV promoter
    646..664     +  promoter       T7 promoter: promoter for bacteriophage T7 RNA polymerase
    680..1270    +  CDS            def: DEF_MYCTU - Experimental evidence at protein level: Swiss-Prot protein existence level 1. Removes the formyl group from the N-terminal Met of newly synthesized proteins. Requires at least a dipeptide for an efficient rate of reaction. N-terminal L-methionine is a prerequisite for activity but the enzyme has broad specificity at other positions (By similarity). From Mycobacterium tuberculosis (strain ATCC 25618 / H37Rv).
   1292..1978    +  CDS            Dendra2: Dendra2 is a photoconvertible green fluorescent protein published in 2006, derived from Dendronephthya sp.. It has high acid sensitivity.
   2018..2038    +  CDS            FLAG (fragment): FLAG® epitope tag, followed by an enterokinase cleavage site
   2047..2089    +  terminator     T7 terminator (fragment): transcription terminator for bacteriophage T7 RNA polymerase
   2295..3095    +  CDS            ApmR: aminoglycoside 3-N-acetyltransferase type IV ; aac(3)IV; confers resistance to apramycin (Paget and Davies, 1996)
   3162..3179    -  misc_feature   MCS (fragment): pBluescript multiple cloning site
   3220..3808    +  rep_origin     ori: high-copy-number ColE1/pMB1/pBR322/pUC origin of replication
   3976..4004    +  misc_feature   MCS (fragment): pUC18/19 multiple cloning site
   4564..205     +  CDS            33 (across the origin): VINT_BPML5 - Also known as int. Protein inferred from homology: Swiss-Prot protein existence level 3. Integrase is necessary for integration of the phage into the host genome by site-specific recombination. From Mycobacterium phage L5 (Mycobacteriophage L5).
