[The description below was written by a language model from this plasmid's Addgene catalogue record and pLannotate feature annotations shown in this document.]
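Description:
pMSR:MSMEG_0832:Dendra is a 5.5 kb integrating mycobacterial expression plasmid built on the pMSR:Dendra backbone, part of a systematic resource of tagged Mycobacterium smegmatis genes. It replicates in E. coli from a high-copy ColE1/pUC-type origin and is selected with apramycin through the aac(3)-IV acetyltransferase gene. It has no annotated mycobacterial replicon. Instead it carries the mycobacteriophage L5 integrase gene (annotated across the sequence origin), next to a fragment of L5 gene 32. The integrase mediates site-specific recombination into the L5 attachment site of the mycobacterial chromosome, giving stable single-copy insertion.

The payload is the M. smegmatis open reading frame MSMEG_0832, inserted by ligation-independent cloning. The annotation tool matches this ORF by homology to peptide deformylase (def) of M. tuberculosis, the enzyme that removes the formyl group from the N-terminal methionine of nascent proteins. The ORF is fused at its C terminus, through a Gly-Ala linker, to the green-to-red photoconvertible fluorescent protein Dendra2 and then a single FLAG epitope. Expression in mycobacteria is driven by the pmycTetO promoter. Its tet operator sequences explain the two short "tight TRE" hits in the feature table and make it suited to Tet repressor control, although no repressor gene is annotated on this plasmid. A T7 promoter directly upstream of the ORF and a T7 terminator fragment after the FLAG tag allow the same fusion to be expressed in E. coli strains that supply T7 RNA polymerase.

The stated purpose is a C-terminal fluorescent fusion, which suits imaging the localisation of the protein in live mycobacteria. The FLAG tag additionally offers a handle for immunodetection or affinity purification.
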