Addgene plasmid #174921: pMSR:MSMEG_0832:Dendra
Purpose: C-term fluorescent fusion
Depositing lab: Keith Derbyshire & Joseph Wade. Depositing organization: Wadsworth Center, New York State Department of Health. Publication: A Mycobacterial Systems Resource for the Research Community. Judd JA, Canestrari J, Clark R, Joseph A, Lapierre P, Lasek-Nesselquist E, Mir M, Palumbo M, Smith C, Stone M, Upadhyay A, Wirth SE, Dedrick RM, Meier CG, Russell DA, Dills A, Dove E, Kester J, Wolf ID, Zhu J, Rubin ER, Fortune S, Hatfull GF, Gray TA, Wade JT, Derbyshire KM. mBio. 2021 Mar 2;12(2). pii: mBio.02401-20. doi: 10.1128/mBio.02401-20. PubMed 33653882.
Backbone
  Vector backbone: pMSR:Dendra
  Vector type: Bacterial Expression ; Integrating Mycobacterial Expression Vector attL5. T7 expression in E. coli
Growth in bacteria
  Bacterial resistance: Apramycin, 25 μg/mL
  Growth temperature: 37°C
  Growth strain: DH5alpha
  Copy number: High Copy
Gene/Insert
  Gene/Insert name: MSMEG_0832
  Species: M. smegmatis
  Promoter: pmycTetO
  Tag / fusion protein: Gly-Ala Linker/Dendra2/1x Flag Tag (C terminal on insert)
  Cloning method: Ligation Independent Cloning
  Sequencing primers: 5′ TGATAGAGTTTGTCCTCCCTATCAG; 3′ TCCATATGCACCTTGACACG
Resource information
  A portion of this plasmid was derived from a plasmid made by: CP000480.1
Terms and licenses: Academic/Nonprofit Terms; Industry Terms: Not Available to Industry
Depositor comments: 5' cloning site: AseI (destroyed), 3' cloning site: HindIII (not destroyed)
How to cite: pMSR:MSMEG_0832:Dendra was a gift from Keith Derbyshire & Joseph Wade (Addgene plasmid # 174921 ; http://n2t.net/addgene:174921 ; RRID:Addgene_174921)
