>Addgene plasmid #174921 | pMSR:MSMEG_0832:Dendra | depositor partial sequence | sequence record 339315 | partial
ATGGCCGTCGTCCCGATCCGCATTGTCGGAGACCCAGTACTGCACACGCCGACCGAACCGGTCCCCGTCG
GTCCCGACGGTTCACTACCCGATGATCTGCCCGCGCTCATCCAGGACATGTTCGACACGATGGACGCCGC
GAACGGGGTGGGCTTGGCGGCGAACCAGATCGGCGTCGCCAAGCGGTTGTTCGTGTACGACTGCGCCCCC
ACCCGCGGGCAGACCACACGCCGCCGCGGCGTCGTGATCAACCCGGTTCTGGAGACCTCCGAGGTACCGG
AGACCATGCCGGATCCCGACGAGGACGAAGAGGGCTGCCTGTCGGTTCCCGGCGAGAATTTCCCGACCGG
GCGCGCCGACTGGGCGCGGGTCACCGGCCTGGACGCCGACGGGTCACCGATCACACTCGAGGGCGAGGAC
TTGTTTGCTCGCATGCTGCAGCACGAGACCGGGCACCTCGACGGATTCCTGTATCTCGACCGCCTCGTCG
GCCGGTACGCGCGCGCAGCCAAGAAGGCCGTCAAACGCAACGGCTGGGGCGTGCCGGGCCTGTCCTGGAT
GCCCGGTGAGGTGCCCGATCCGTTCGGGCAC
